Addgene plasmid #163612: phCMV-GALV-MTR
Purpose: Retro and Lentiviral transduction of primary human germinal center B cells
Depositing lab: Daniel Hodson. Depositing organization: University of Cambridge. Publication: Genetic modification of primary human B cells to model high-grade lymphoma. Caeser R, Di Re M, Krupka JA, Gao J, Lara-Chica M, Dias JML, Cooke SL, Fenner R, Usheva Z, Runge HFP, Beer PA, Eldaly H, Pak HK, Park CS, Vassiliou GS, Huntly BJP, Mupo A, Bashford-Rogers RJM, Hodson DJ. Nat Commun. 2019 Oct 4;10(1):4543. doi: 10.1038/s41467-019-12494-x. PubMed 31586074.
Backbone
  Vector backbone: phCMV-ECO-ENV
  Backbone manufacturer: Addgene 15802
  Backbone size w/o insert (bp): 4764
  Total vector size (bp): 6825
  Vector type: Mammalian Expression
Growth in bacteria
  Bacterial resistance: Ampicillin, 100 μg/mL
  Growth temperature: 37°C
  Growth strain: NEB Stable
  Copy number: Unknown
Gene/Insert
  Gene/Insert name: GaLV MTR envelope
  Insert size (bp): 2061
  Promoter: CMV
  Cloning method: Gibson Cloning
  Sequencing primers: 5′ CTGGTCATCATCCTGCCTTT; 3′ TTTTGGCAGAGGGAAAAAGA
Terms and licenses: Academic/Nonprofit Terms; Industry Terms: Not Available to Industry
Depositor comments: This plasmid was generated by modification of Addgene plasmid 15802 to excise ENV-Eco and replace with ENV GALV-MTR.
How to cite: phCMV-GALV-MTR was a gift from Daniel Hodson (Addgene plasmid # 163612 ; http://n2t.net/addgene:163612 ; RRID:Addgene_163612)
