[The description below was written by a language model from this plasmid's Addgene catalogue record and pLannotate feature annotations shown in this document.]
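Description:
phCMV-GALV-MTR is a 6.8 kb mammalian expression plasmid that supplies a viral envelope glycoprotein in trans for pseudotyping retroviral and lentiviral particles. It was derived from the phCMV-ECO-ENV backbone by excising the ecotropic envelope gene and replacing it, by Gibson assembly, with a roughly 2.1 kb insert encoding the GaLV MTR envelope, a gibbon ape leukemia virus-based envelope variant. The record does not spell out what the "MTR" modification comprises. The automated annotation labels the open reading frame by similarity to a murine leukemia virus Env protein, which reflects homology among gammaretroviral envelopes (and possibly MLV-derived sequence in the construct) rather than a definitive identification of the insert.

Expression is driven by the human cytomegalovirus immediate early enhancer and promoter, followed by a rabbit β-globin intron upstream of the coding sequence, which typically improves mRNA processing and expression. A rabbit β-globin polyadenylation signal terminates the transcript. The remainder is a pBluescript-type bacterial backbone with a high-copy ColE1/pUC origin, an f1 phage origin, ampicillin resistance (β-lactamase under its own promoter), and leftover lac regulatory elements, lacZα and lacI fragments, a T7 promoter and multiple cloning site remnants that play no role in the payload. There is no mammalian selection marker, packaging signal or LTR, consistent with use as a transiently transfected helper plasmid.

In practice it would be co-transfected into producer cells with a transfer vector and gag-pol packaging functions to generate GaLV-MTR-pseudotyped virus. The stated purpose is retroviral and lentiviral transduction of primary human germinal center B cells, in work that genetically modifies such cells to model high-grade lymphoma.
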