Features (pLannotate 1.2.2; 16 found; start..end, strand, type, name):
     86..465     +  enhancer       CMV enhancer: human cytomegalovirus immediate early enhancer
    466..669     +  promoter       CMV promoter: human cytomegalovirus (CMV) immediate early promoter
    781..1353    +  intron         β-globin intron: intron from rabbit β-globin gene
   1528..3501    +  CDS            env: ENV_MLVMS - Experimental evidence at protein level: Swiss-Prot protein existence level 1. The transmembrane protein (TM) acts as a class I viral fusion protein. Under the current model, the protein has at least 3 conformational states: pre-fusion native state, pre-hairpin intermediate state, and post-fusion hairpin state. During viral and target cell membrane fusion, the coiled coil regions (heptad repeats) assume a trimer-of-hairpins structure, positioning the fusion peptide in close proximity to the C-terminal region of the ectodomain. The formation of this structure appears to drive apposit
   3584..3639    +  polyA_signal   β-globin poly(A) signal: rabbit β-globin polyadenylation signal (Gil and Proudfoot, 1987)
   4021..4037    -  protein_bind   lac operator: The lac repressor binds to the lac operator to inhibit transcription in E. coli. This inhibition can be relieved by adding lactose or isopropyl-β-D-thiogalactopyranoside (IPTG). lac repressor encoded by lacI
   4045..4075    -  promoter       lac promoter: promoter for the E. coli lac operon
   4090..4111    -  protein_bind   CAP binding site: CAP binding activates transcription in the presence of cAMP. E. coli catabolite activator protein
   4124..4216    -  CDS            lacI (fragment): lac repressor; lacI; The lac repressor binds to the lac operator to inhibit transcription in E. coli. This inhibition can be relieved by adding lactose or isopropyl-β-D-thiogalactopyranoside (IPTG).
   4399..4987    -  rep_origin     ori: high-copy-number ColE1/pMB1/pBR322/pUC origin of replication
   5158..6018    -  CDS            AmpR: β-lactamase; bla; confers resistance to ampicillin, carbenicillin, and related antibiotics
   6019..6123    -  promoter       AmpR promoter: bla
   6176..6604    -  rep_origin     f1 ori (sequence partly withheld): f1 bacteriophage origin of replication; arrow indicates direction of (+) strand synthesis
   6609..6764    -  CDS            lacZα (fragment): LacZα fragment of β-galactosidase; lacZ fragment
   6772..6790    +  promoter       T7 promoter: promoter for bacteriophage T7 RNA polymerase
   6799..3       +  misc_feature   MCS (fragment) (across the origin): pBluescript multiple cloning site
>Addgene plasmid #163612 | phCMV-GALV-MTR | addgene full sequence | sequence record 324334 | Addgene NGS Result
AGAGAGCTTGGCCCATTGCATACGTTGTATCCATATCATAATATGTACATTTATATTGGCTCATGTCCAA
CATTACCGCCATGTTGACATTGATTATTGACTAGTTATTAATAGTAATCAATTACGGGGTCATTAGTTCA
TAGCCCATATATGGAGTTCCGCGTTACATAACTTACGGTAAATGGCCCGCCTGGCTGACCGCCCAACGAC
CCCCGCCCATTGACGTCAATAATGACGTATGTTCCCATAGTAACGCCAATAGGGACTTTCCATTGACGTC
AATGGGTGGAGTATTTACGGTAAACTGCCCACTTGGCAGTACATCAAGTGTATCATATGCCAAGTACGCC
CCCTATTGACGTCAATGACGGTAAATGGCCCGCCTGGCATTATGCCCAGTACATGACCTTATGGGACTTT
CCTACTTGGCAGTACATCTACGTATTAGTCATCGCTATTACCATGGTGATGCGGTTTTGGCAGTACATCA
ATGGGCGTGGATAGCGGTTTGACTCACGGGGATTTCCAAGTCTCCACCCCATTGACGTCAATGGGAGTTT
GTTTTGGCACCAAAATCAACGGGACTTTCCAAAATGTCGTAACAACTCCGCCCCATTGACGCAAATGGGC
GGTAGGCGTGTACGGTGGGAGGTCTATATAAGCAGAGCTCGTTTAGTGAACCGTCAGATCGCCTGGAGAC
GCCATCCACGCTGTTTTGACCTCCATAGAAGACACCGGGACCGATCCAGCCTCCGGTCGACCGATCCTGA
GAACTTCAGGGTGAGTTTGGGGACCCTTGATTGTTCTTTCTTTTTCGCTATTGTAAAATTCATGTTATAT
GGAGGGGGCAAAGTTTTCAGGGTGTTGTTTAGAATGGGAAGATGTCCCTTGTATCACCATGGACCCTCAT
GATAATTTTGTTTCTTTCACTTTCTACTCTGTTGACAACCATTGTCTCCTCTTATTTTCTTTTCATTTTC
TGTAACTTTTTCGTTAAACTTTAGCTTGCATTTGTAACGAATTTTTAAATTCACTTTTGTTTATTTGTCA
GATTGTAAGTACTTTCTCTAATCACTTTTTTTTCAAGGCAATCAGGGTATATTATATTGTACTTCAGCAC
AGTTTTAGAGAACAATTGTTATAATTAAATGATAAGGTAGAATATTTCTGCATATAAATTCTGGCTGGCG
TGGAAATATTCTTATTGGTAGAAACAACTACACCCTGGTCATCATCCTGCCTTTCTCTTTATGGTTACAA
TGATATACACTGTTTGAGATGAGGATAAAATACTCTGAGTCCAAACCGGGCCCCTCTGCTAACCATGTTC
ATGCCTTCTTCTCTTTCCTACAGCTCCTGGGCAACGTGCTGGTTGTTGTGCTGTCTCATCATTTTGGCAA
AGAATTCCGCGGGCGGCCGCTCTAGAGGATCCGCTAGACTGACATGGTATTGCTGCCTGGGTCCATGCTT
CTCACCTCAAACCTGCACCACCTTCGGCACCAGATGAGTCCTGGGAGCTGGAAAAGACTGATCATCCTCT
TAAGCTGCGTATTCGGCGGCGGCGGGACGAGTCTGCAAAATAAGAACCCCCACCAGCCCATGACCCTCAC
TTGGCAGGTACTGTCCCAAACTGGAGACGTTGTCTGGGATACAAAGGCAGTCCAGCCCCCTTGGACTTGG
TGGCCCACACTTAAACCTGATGTATGTGCCTTGGCGGCTAGTCTTGAGTCCTGGGATATCCCGGGAACCG
ATGTCTCGTCCTCTAAACGAGTCAGACCTCCGGACTCAGACTATACTGCCGCTTATAAGCAAATCACCTG
GGGAGCCATAGGGTGCAGCTACCCTCGGGCTAGGACTAGAATGGCAAGCTCTACCTTCTACGTATGTCCC
CGGGATGGCCGGACCCTTTCAGAAGCTAGAAGGTGCGGGGGGCTAGAATCCCTATACTGTAAAGAATGGG
ATTGTGAGACCACGGGGACCGGTTATTGGCTATCTAAATCCTCAAAAGACCTCATAACTGTAAAATGGGA
CCAAAATAGCGAATGGACTCAAAAATTTCAACAGTGTCACCAGACCGGCTGGTGTAACCCCCTTAAAATA
GATTTCACAGACAAAGGAAAATTATCCAAGGACTGGATAACGGGAAAAACCTGGGGATTAAGATTCTATG
TGTCTGGACATCCAGGCGTACAGTTCACCATTCGCTTAAAAATCACCAACATGCCAGCTGTGGCAGTAGG
TCCTGACCTCGTCCTTGTGGAACAAGGACCTCCTAGAACGTCCCTCGCTCTCCCACCTCCTCTTCCCCCA
AGGGAAGCGCCACCGCCATCTCTCCCCGACTCTAACTCCACAGCCCTGGCGACTAGTGCACAAACTCCCA
CGGTGAGAAAAACAATTGTTACCCTAAACACTCCGCCTCCCACCACAGGCGACAGACTTTTTGATCTTGT
GCAGGGGGCCTTCCTAACCTTAAATGCTACCAACCCAGGGGCCACTGAGTCTTGCTGGCTTTGTTTGGCC
ATGGGCCCCCCTTATTATGAAGCAATAGCCTCATCAGGAGAGGTCGCCTACTCCACCGACCTTGACCGGT
GCCGCTGGGGGACCCAAGGAAAGCTCACCCTCACTGAGGTCTCAGGACACGGGTTGTGCATAGGAAAGGT
GCCCTTTACCCATCAGCATCTCTGCAATCAGACCCTATCCATCAATTCCTCCGGAGACCATCAGTATCTG
CTCCCCTCCAACCATAGCTGGTGGGCTTGCAGCACTGGCCTCACCCCTTGCCTCTCCACCTCAGTTTTTA
ATCAGACTAGAGATTTCTGTATCCAGGTCCAGCTGATTCCTCGCATCTATTACTATCCTGAAGAAGTTTT
GTTACAGGCCTATGACAATTCTCACCCCAGGACTAAAAGAGAGGCTGTCTCACTTACCCTAGCTGTTTTA
CTGGGGTTGGGAATCACGGCGGGAATAGGTACTGGTTCAACTGCCTTAATTAAAGGACCTATAGACCTCC
AGCAAGGCCTGACAAGCCTCCAGATCGCCATAGATGCTGACCTCCGGGCCCTCCAAGACTCAGTCAGCAA
GTTAGAGGACTCACTGACTTCCCTGTCCGAGGTAGTGCTCCAAAATAGGAGAGGCCTTGACTTGCTGTTT
CTAAAAGAAGGTGGCCTCTGTGCGGCCCTAAAGGAAGAGTGCTGTTTTTACATAGACCACTCAGGTGCAG
TACGGGACTCCATGAAAAAACTCAAAGAAAAACTGGATAAAAGACAGTTAGAGCGCCAGAAAAGCCAAAA
CTGGTATGAAGGATGGTTCAATAACTCCCCTTGGTTTACCACCTTGATATCTACCATTATGGGACCCCTC
ATTGTACTCCTATTGATTTTGCTCTTCGGACCCTGCATTCTTAATCGATTAGTCCAATTTGTTAAAGACA
GGATATCAGTGGTCCAGGCTCTAGTTTTGACTCAACAATATCACCAGCTGAAGCCTATAGAGTACGAGCC
ATAGCTCGAGGGCCCAGATCTTTTTCCCTCTGCCAAAAATTATGGGGACATCATGAAGCCCCTTGAGCAT
CTGACTTCTGGCTAATAAAGGAAATTTATTTTCATTGCAATAGTGTGTTGGAATTTTTTGTGTCTCTCAC
TCGGAAGGACATATGGGAGGGCAAATCATTTAAAACATCAGAATGAGTATTTGGTTTAGAGTTTGGCAAC
ATATGCCCATATGCTGGCTGCCATGAACAAAGGTTGGCTATAAAGAGGTCATCAGTATATGAAACAGCCC
CCTGCTGTCCATTCCTTATTCCATAGAAAAGCCTTGACTTGAGGTTAGATTTTTTTTATATTTTGTTTTG
TGTTATTTTTTTCTTTAACATCCCTAAAATTTTCCTTACATGTTTTACTAGCCAGATTTTTCCTCCTCTC
CTGACTACTCCCAGTCATAGCTGTCCCTCTTCTCTTATGGAGATCCCTCGACGGATCGGCCGCAATTCGT
AATCATGTCATAGCTGTTTCCTGTGTGAAATTGTTATCCGCTCACAATTCCACACAACATACGAGCCGGA
AGCATAAAGTGTAAAGCCTGGGGTGCCTAATGAGTGAGCTAACTCACATTAATTGCGTTGCGCTCACTGC
CCGCTTTCCAGTCGGGAAACCTGTCGTGCCAGCTGCATTAATGAATCGGCCAACGCGCGGGGAGAGGCGG
TTTGCGTATTGGGCGCTCTTCCGCTTCCTCGCTCACTGACTCGCTGCGCTCGGTCGTTCGGCTGCGGCGA
GCGGTATCAGCTCACTCAAAGGCGGTAATACGGTTATCCACAGAATCAGGGGATAACGCAGGAAAGAACA
TGTGAGCAAAAGGCCAGCAAAAGGCCAGGAACCGTAAAAAGGCCGCGTTGCTGGCGTTTTTCCATAGGCT
CCGCCCCCCTGACGAGCATCACAAAAATCGACGCTCAAGTCAGAGGTGGCGAAACCCGACAGGACTATAA
AGATACCAGGCGTTTCCCCCTGGAAGCTCCCTCGTGCGCTCTCCTGTTCCGACCCTGCCGCTTACCGGAT
ACCTGTCCGCCTTTCTCCCTTCGGGAAGCGTGGCGCTTTCTCATAGCTCACGCTGTAGGTATCTCAGTTC
GGTGTAGGTCGTTCGCTCCAAGCTGGGCTGTGTGCACGAACCCCCCGTTCAGCCCGACCGCTGCGCCTTA
TCCGGTAACTATCGTCTTGAGTCCAACCCGGTAAGACACGACTTATCGCCACTGGCAGCAGCCACTGGTA
ACAGGATTAGCAGAGCGAGGTATGTAGGCGGTGCTACAGAGTTCTTGAAGTGGTGGCCTAACTACGGCTA
CACTAGAAGAACAGTATTTGGTATCTGCGCTCTGCTGAAGCCAGTTACCTTCGGAAAAAGAGTTGGTAGC
TCTTGATCCGGCAAACAAACCACCGCTGGTAGCGGTGGTTTTTTTGTTTGCAAGCAGCAGATTACGCGCA
GAAAAAAAGGATCTCAAGAAGATCCTTTGATCTTTTCTACGGGGTCTGACGCTCAGTGGAACGAAAACTC
ACGTTAAGGGATTTTGGTCATGAGATTATCAAAAAGGATCTTCACCTAGATCCTTTTAAATTAAAAATGA
AGTTTTAAATCAATCTAAAGTATATATGAGTAAACTTGGTCTGACAGTTACCAATGCTTAATCAGTGAGG
CACCTATCTCAGCGATCTGTCTATTTCGTTCATCCATAGTTGCCTGACTCCCCGTCGTGTAGATAACTAC
GATACGGGAGGGCTTACCATCTGGCCCCAGTGCTGCAATGATACCGCGAGACCCACGCTCACCGGCTCCA
GATTTATCAGCAATAAACCAGCCAGCCGGAAGGGCCGAGCGCAGAAGTGGTCCTGCAACTTTATCCGCCT
CCATCCAGTCTATTAATTGTTGCCGGGAAGCTAGAGTAAGTAGTTCGCCAGTTAATAGTTTGCGCAACGT
TGTTGCCATTGCTACAGGCATCGTGGTGTCACGCTCGTCGTTTGGTATGGCTTCATTCAGCTCCGGTTCC
CAACGATCAAGGCGAGTTACATGATCCCCCATGTTGTGCAAAAAAGCGGTTAGCTCCTTCGGTCCTCCGA
TCGTTGTCAGAAGTAAGTTGGCCGCAGTGTTATCACTCATGGTTATGGCAGCACTGCATAATTCTCTTAC
TGTCATGCCATCCGTAAGATGCTTTTCTGTGACTGGTGAGTACTCAACCAAGTCATTCTGAGAATAGTGT
ATGCGGCGACCGAGTTGCTCTTGCCCGGCGTCAATACGGGATAATACCGCGCCACATAGCAGAACTTTAA
AAGTGCTCATCATTGGAAAACGTTCTTCGGGGCGAAAACTCTCAAGGATCTTACCGCTGTTGAGATCCAG
TTCGATGTAACCCACTCGTGCACCCAACTGATCTTCAGCATCTTTTACTTTCACCAGCGTTTCTGGGTGA
GCAAAAACAGGAAGGCAAAATGCCGCAAAAAAGGGAATAAGGGCGACACGGAAATGTTGAATACTCATAC
TCTTCCTTTTTCAATATTATTGAAGCATTTATCAGGGTTATTGTCTCATGAGCGGATACATATTTGAATG
TATTTAGAAAAATAAACAAATAGGGGTTCCGCGCACATTTCCCCGAAAAGTGCCACCTAAATTGTAAGCG
TTAATATTTTGTTAAAATTCGCGTTAAATTTTTGTTAAATCAGCTCATTTTTTAACCAATAGGCCGAAAT
CGGCAAAATCCCTTATAAATCAAAAGAATAGACCGAGATAGGGT
[37 nt withheld, positions 6275-6311]
AAAGAACGTGGACTCCAACGTCAAAGG
[49 nt withheld, positions 6339-6387]
T
[91 nt withheld, positions 6389-6479]
G
[124 nt withheld, positions 6481-6604]
CCCATTCGCCATTCAGGCTGCGCAACTGTTGGGAAGGGCGATCGGTGCGGGCCTCTTCGCTATTACGCCA
GCTGGCGAAAGGGGGATGTGCTGCAAGGCGATTAAGTTGGGTAACGCCAGGGTTTTCCCAGTCACGACGT
TGTAAAACGACGGCCAGTGAGCGCGCGTAATACGACTCACTATAGGGCGAATTGGAGCTCCACCGCGGTG
GCGGCCGCTCT
